>Addgene plasmid #201166 | pMSCV-GSDMD-Myc | addgene full sequence | sequence record 394032 | Addgene NGS Result
ATGAAAGACCCCACCTGTAGGTTTGGCAAGCTAGCTTAAGTAACGCCATTTTGCAAGGCATGGAAAATAC
ATAACTGAGAATAGAGAAGTTCAGATCAAGGTTAGGAACAGAGAGACAGCAGAATATGGGCCAAACAGGA
TATCTGTGGTAAGCAGTTCCTGCCCCGGCTCAGGGCCAAGAACAGATGGTCCCCAGATGCGGTCCCGCCC
TCAGCAGTTTCTAGAGAACCATCAGATGTTTCCAGGGTGCCCCAAGGACCTGAAATGACCCTGTGCCTTA
TTTGAACTAACCAATCAGTTCGCTTCTCGCTTCTGTTCGCGCGCTTCTGCTCCCCGAGCTCAATAAAAGA
GCCCACAACCCCTCACTCGGCGCGCCAGTCCTCCGATAGACTGCGTCGCCCGGGTACCCGTATTCCCAAT
AAAGCCTCTTGCTGTTTGCATCCGAATCGTGGACTCGCTGATCCTTGGGAGGGTCTCCTCAGATTGATTG
ACTGCCCACCTCGGGGGTCTTTCATTTGGAGGTTCCACCGAGATTTGGAGACCCCTGCCCAGGGACCACC
GACCCCCCCGCCGGGAGGTAAGCTGGCCAGCGGTCGTTTCGTGTCTGTCTCTGTCTTTGTGCGTGTTTGT
GCCGGCATCTAATGTTTGCGCCTGCGTCTGTACTAGTTAGCTAACTAGCTCTGTATCTGGCGGACCCGTG
GTGGAACTGACGAGTTCTGAACACCCGGCCGCAACCCTGGGAGACGTCCCAGGGACTTTGGGGGCCGTTT
TTGTGGCCCGACCTGAGGAAGGGAGTCGATGTGGAATCCGACCCCGTCAGGATATGTGGTTCTGGTAGGA
GACGAGAACCTAAAACAGTTCCCGCCTCCGTCTGAATTTTTGCTTTCGGTTTGGAACCGAAGCCGCGCGT
CTTGTCTGCTGCAGCGCTGCAGCATCGTTCTGTGTTGTCTCTGTCTGACTGTGTTTCTGTATTTGTCTGA
AAATTAGGGCCAGACTGTTACCACTCCCTTAAGTTTGACCTTAGGTCACTGGAAAGATGTCGAGCGGATC
GCTCACAACCAGTCGGTAGATGTCAAGAAGAGACGTTGGGTTACCTTCTGCTCTGCAGAATGGCCAACCT
TTAACGTCGGATGGCCGCGAGACGGCACCTTTAACCGAGACCTCATCACCCAGGTTAAGATCAAGGTCTT
TTCACCTGGCCCGCATGGACACCCAGACCAGGTCCCCTACATCGTGACCTGGGAAGCCTTGGCTTTTGAC
CCCCCTCCCTGGGTCAAGCCCTTTGTACACCCTAAGCCTCCGCCTCCTCTTCCTCCATCCGCCCCGTCTC
TCCCCCTTGAACCTCCTCGTTCGACCCCGCCTCGATCCTCCCTTTATCCAGCCCTCACTCCTTCTCTAGG
CGCCGGAATTAGATCTCTCGAGATCGATGCGGCCGCGCCACCATGCCATCGGCCTTTGAGAAAGTGGTCA
AGAATGTGATCAAGGAGGTAAGCGGCAGCAGAGGCGATCTCATTCCGGTGGACAGCCTGCGGAACTCCAC
CAGCTTCAGGCCCTACTGCCTTCTGAACAGGAAATTTTCAAGCTCAAGGTTCTGGAAACCCCGTTATTCA
TGTGTCAACCTGTCAATCAAGGACATCCTGGAGCCCAGTGCTCCAGAACCAGAACCGGAGTGTTTTGGCT
CCTTCAAAGTCTCTGATGTCGTCGATGGGAACATTCAGGGCAGAGTGATGTTGTCAGGCATGGGAGAAGG
GAAAATTTCTGGTGGGGCTGCAGTGTCTGACAGTTCCAGTGCCTCCATGAATGTGTGTATACTGCGTGTG
ACTCAGAAGACCTGGGAGACCATGCAGCATGAAAGGCACCTTCAGCAGCCTGAGAACAAAATCCTGCAAC
AGCTTCGGAGTCGTGGGGATGACCTGTTTGTGGTGACCGAGGTGCTGCAGACAAAGGAGGAAGTGCAGAT
CACTGAGGTCCACAGCCAAGAGGGCTCAGGCCAGTTTACGCTGCCTGGAGCTTTATGCTTGAAGGGTGAA
GGCAAGGGCCACCAAAGCCGGAAGAAGATGGTGACCATTCCTGCAGGCAGCATCCTGGCATTCCGAGTGG
CCCAACTGCTTATTGGCTCTAAATGGGATATCCTTCTCGTCTCAGATGAGAAACAGAGGACCTTTGAGCC
CTCCTCAGGTGACAGAAAAGCAGTGGGCCAGAGGCACCATGGCCTCAATGTGCTTGCTGCGCTTTGTTCC
ATCGGAAAGCAGCTCAGTCTCCTGTCAGATGGGATTGATGAGGAGGAATTAATTGAGGCGGCAGACTTCC
AGGGCCTGTATGCTGAGGTGAAGGCTTGCTCCTCAGAACTGGAGAGCTTGGAAATGGAGTTGAGACAACA
GATACTGGTGAACATCGGAAAGATTTTACAGGACCAGCCCAGCATGGAAGCCTTAGAGGCCTCACTAGGG
CAGGGCCTGTGCAGTGGCGGCCAGGTGGAGCCTCTGGACGGCCCAGCTGGCTGCATCCTTGAGTGTCTGG
TGCTTGACTCTGGAGAACTGGTGCCGGAACTCGCAGCCCCTATCTTCTACCTGCTGGGAGCACTGGCTGT
GCTGAGTGAAACCCAGCAGCAGCTGCTAGCTAAGGCTCTGGAGACAACGGTGCTGTCAAAGCAGCTGGAG
TTGGTGAAGCACGTCTTGGAACAGAGCACCCCGTGGCAGGAGCAGAGTTCTGTGTCCCTGCCCACCGTGC
TCCTTGGGGACTGCTGGGATGAAAAGAATCCCACCTGGGTCTTGCTAGAAGAATGTGGCCTAAGGCTGCA
GGTAGAATCCCCCCAGGTGCACTGGGAACCAACGTCTCTGATCCCCACAAGTGCGCTCTATGCCTCCCTG
TTCCTATTGTCAAGTCTAGGCCAGAAACCTTGTGAACAAAAACTCATCTCAGAAGAGGATCTGTAGGTCG
ACGGTATCGATAAGCTTGATATCGAATTCCGCCCCCCCCCCTAACGTTACTGGCCGAAGCCGCTTGGAAT
AAGGCCGGTGTGCGTTTGTCTATATGTTATTTTCCACCATATTGCCGTCTTTTGGCAATGTGAGGGCCCG
GAAACCTGGCCCTGTCTTCTTGACGAGCATTCCTAGGGGTCTTTCCCCTCTCGCCAAAGGAATGCAAGGT
CTGTTGAATGTCGTGAAGGAAGCAGTTCCTCTGGAAGCTTCTTGAAGACAAACAACGTCTGTAGCGACCC
TTTGCAGGCAGCGGAACCCCCCACCTGGCGACAGGTGCCTCTGCGGCCAAAAGCCACGTGTATAAGATAC
ACCTGCAAAGGCGGCACAACCCCAGTGCCACGTTGTGAGTTGGATAGTTGTGGAAAGAGTCAAATGGCTC
TCCTCAAGCGTATTCAACAAGGGGCTGAAGGATGCCCAGAAGGTACCCCATTGTATGGGATCTGATCTGG
GGCCTCGGTGCACATGCTTTACATGTGTTTAGTCGAGGTTAAAAAAACGTCTAGGCCCCCCGAACCACGG
GGACGTGGTTTTCCTTTGAAAAACACGATGATAATATGGCCACAACCATGGTGAGCAAGGGCGAGGAGCT
GTTCACCGGGGTGGTGCCCATCCTGGTCGAGCTGGACGGCGACGTAAACGGCCACAAGTTCAGCGTGTCT
GGCGAGGGCGAGGGCGATGCCACCTACGGCAAGCTGACCCTGAAGTTCATCTGCACCACCGGCAAGCTGC
CCGTGCCCTGGCCCACCCTCGTGACCACCCTGACCTACGGCGTGCAGTGCTTCAGCCGCTACCCCGACCA
CATGAAGCAGCACGACTTCTTCAAGTCCGCCATGCCCGAAGGCTACGTCCAGGAGCGCACCATCTTCTTC
AAGGACGACGGCAACTACAAGACCCGCGCCGAGGTGAAGTTCGAGGGCGACACCCTGGTGAACCGCATCG
AGCTGAAGGGCATCGACTTCAAGGAGGACGGCAACATCCTGGGGCACAAGCTGGAGTACAACTACAACAG
CCACAACGTCTATATCATGGCCGACAAGCAGAAGAACGGCATCAAGGCGAACTTCAAGATCCGCCACAAC
ATCGAGGACGGCAGCGTGCAGCTCGCCGACCACTACCAGCAGAACACCCCCATCGGCGACGGCCCCGTGC
TGCTGCCCGACAACCACTACCTGAGCACCCAGTCCGCCCTGAGCAAAGACCCCAACGAGAAGCGCGATCA
CATGGTCCTGCTGGAGTTCGTGACCGCCGCCGGGATCACTCTCGGCATGGACGAGCTGTACAAGTAATGA
ATTAATTAAGAATTCGATAAAATAAAAGATTTTATTTAGTCTCCAGAAAAAGGGGGGAATGAAAGACCCC
ACCTGTAGGTTTGGCAAGCTAGCTTAAGTAACGCCATTTTGCAAGGCATGGAAAATACATAACTGAGAAT
AGAGAAGTTCAGATCAAGGTTAGGAACAGAGAGACAGCAGAATATGGGCCAAACAGGATATCTGTGGTAA
GCAGTTCCTGCCCCGGCTCAGGGCCAAGAACAGATGGTCCCCAGATGCGGTCCCGCCCTCAGCAGTTTCT
AGAGAACCATCAGATGTTTCCAGGGTGCCCCAAGGACCTGAAATGACCCTGTGCCTTATTTGAACTAACC
AATCAGTTCGCTTCTCGCTTCTGTTCGCGCGCTTCTGCTCCCCGAGCTCAATAAAAGAGCCCACAACCCC
TCACTCGGCGCGCCAGTCCTCCGATAGACTGCGTCGCCCGGGTACCCGTGTATCCAATAAACCCTCTTGC
AGTTGCATCCGACTTGTGGTCTCGCTGTTCCTTGGGAGGGTCTCCTCTGAGTGATTGACTACCCGTCAGC
GGGGGTCTTTCATGGGTAACAGTTTCTTGAAGTTGGAGAACAACATTCTGAGGGTAGGAGTCGAATATTA
AGTAATCCTGACTCAATTAGCCACTGTTTTGAATCCACATACTCCAATACTCCTGAAATAGTTCATTATG
GACAGCGCAGAAAGAGCTGGGGAGAATTGTGAAATTGTTATCCGCTCACAATTCCACACAACATACGAGC
CGGAAGCATAAAGTGTAAAGCCTGGGGTGCCTAATGAGTGAGCTAACTCACATTAATTGCGTTGCGCTCA
CTGCCCGCTTTCCAGTCGGGAAACCTGTCGTGCCAGCTGCATTAATGAATCGGCCAACGCGCGGGGAGAG
GCGGTTTGCGTATTGGGCGCTCTTCCGCTTCCTCGCTCACTGACTCGCTGCGCTCGGTCGTTCGGCTGCG
GCGAGCGGTATCAGCTCACTCAAAGGCGGTAATACGGTTATCCACAGAATCAGGGGATAACGCAGGAAAG
AACATGTGAGCAAAAGGCCAGCAAAAGGCCAGGAACCGTAAAAAGGCCGCGTTGCTGGCGTTTTTCCATA
GGCTCCGCCCCCCTGACGAGCATCACAAAAATCGACGCTCAAGTCAGAGGTGGCGAAACCCGACAGGACT
ATAAAGATACCAGGCGTTTCCCCCTGGAAGCTCCCTCGTGCGCTCTCCTGTTCCGACCCTGCCGCTTACC
GGATACCTGTCCGCCTTTCTCCCTTCGGGAAGCGTGGCGCTTTCTCATAGCTCACGCTGTAGGTATCTCA
GTTCGGTGTAGGTCGTTCGCTCCAAGCTGGGCTGTGTGCACGAACCCCCCGTTCAGCCCGACCGCTGCGC
CTTATCCGGTAACTATCGTCTTGAGTCCAACCCGGTAAGACACGACTTATCGCCACTGGCAGCAGCCACT
GGTAACAGGATTAGCAGAGCGAGGTATGTAGGCGGTGCTACAGAGTTCTTGAAGTGGTGGCCTAACTACG
GCTACACTAGAAGAACAGTATTTGGTATCTGCGCTCTGCTGAAGCCAGTTACCTTCGGAAAAAGAGTTGG
TAGCTCTTGATCCGGCAAACAAACCACCGCTGGTAGCGGTGGTTTTTTTGTTTGCAAGCAGCAGATTACG
CGCAGAAAAAAAGGATCTCAAGAAGATCCTTTGATCTTTTCTACGGGGTCTGACGCTCAGTGGAACGAAA
ACTCACGTTAAGGGATTTTGGTCATGAGATTATCAAAAAGGATCTTCACCTAGATCCTTTTAAATTAAAA
ATGAAGTTTTAAATCAATCTAAAGTATATATGAGTAAACTTGGTCTGACAGTTACCAATGCTTAATCAGT
GAGGCACCTATCTCAGCGATCTGTCTATTTCGTTCATCCATAGTTGCCTGACTCCCCGTCGTGTAGATAA
CTACGATACGGGAGGGCTTACCATCTGGCCCCAGTGCTGCAATGATACCGCGAGACCCACGCTCACCGGC
TCCAGATTTATCAGCAATAAACCAGCCAGCCGGAAGGGCCGAGCGCAGAAGTGGTCCTGCAACTTTATCC
GCCTCCATCCAGTCTATTAATTGTTGCCGGGAAGCTAGAGTAAGTAGTTCGCCAGTTAATAGTTTGCGCA
ACGTTGTTGCCATTGCTACAGGCATCGTGGTGTCACGCTCGTCGTTTGGTATGGCTTCATTCAGCTCCGG
TTCCCAACGATCAAGGCGAGTTACATGATCCCCCATGTTGTGCAAAAAAGCGGTTAGCTCCTTCGGTCCT
CCGATCGTTGTCAGAAGTAAGTTGGCCGCAGTGTTATCACTCATGGTTATGGCAGCACTGCATAATTCTC
TTACTGTCATGCCATCCGTAAGATGCTTTTCTGTGACTGGTGAGTACTCAACCAAGTCATTCTGAGAATA
GTGTATGCGGCGACCGAGTTGCTCTTGCCCGGCGTCAATACGGGATAATACCGCGCCACATAGCAGAACT
TTAAAAGTGCTCATCATTGGAAAACGTTCTTCGGGGCGAAAACTCTCAAGGATCTTACCGCTGTTGAGAT
CCAGTTCGATGTAACCCACTCGTGCACCCAACTGATCTTCAGCATCTTTTACTTTCACCAGCGTTTCTGG
GTGAGCAAAAACAGGAAGGCAAAATGCCGCAAAAAAGGGAATAAGGGCGACACGGAAATGTTGAATACTC
ATACTCTTCCTTTTTCAATATTATTGAAGCATTTATCAGGGTTATTGTCTCATGAGCGGATACATATTTG
AATGTATTTAGAAAAATAAACAAATAGGGGTTCCGCGCACATTTCCCCGAAAAGTGCCACCTGACGTCTA
AGAAACCATTATTATCATGACATTAACCTATAAAAATAGGCGTATCACGAGGCCCTTTCGTCTCGCGCGT
TTCGGTGATGACGGTGAAAACCTCTGACACATGCAGCTCCCGGAGACGGTCACAGCTTGTCTGTAAGCGG
ATGCCGGGAGCAGACAAGCCCGTCAGGGCGCGTCAGCGGGTGTTGGCGGGTGTCGGGGCTGGCTTAACTA
TGCGGCATCAGAGCAGATTGTACTGAGAGTGCACCATATGCGGTGTGAAATACCGCACAGATGCGTAAGG
AGAAAATACCGCATCAGGCGCCATTCGCCATTCAGGCTGCGCAACTGTTGGGAAGGGCGATCGGTGCGGG
CCTCTTCGCTATTACGCCAGCTGGCGAAAGGGGGATGTGCTGCAAGGCGATTAAGTTGGGTAACGCCAGG
GTTTTCCCAGTCACGACGTTGTAAAACGACGGCGCAAGGAATGGTGCATGCAAGGAGATGGCGCCCAACA
GTCCCCCGGCCACGGGGCCTGCCACCATACCCACGCCGAAACAAGCGCTCATGAGCCCGAAGTGGCGAGC
CCGATCTTCCCCATCGGTGATGTCGGCGATATAGGCGCCAGCAACCGCACCTGTGGCGCCGGTGATGCCG
GCCACGATGCGTCCGGCGTAGAGGCGATTAGTCCAATTTGTTAAAGACAGGATATCAGTGGTCCAGGCTC
TAGTTTTGACTCAACAATATCACCAGCTGAAGCCTATAGAGTACGAGCCATAGATAAAATAAAAGATTTT
ATTTAGTCTCCAGAAAAAGGGGGGA
Features (pLannotate 1.2.2; 20 found; start..end, strand, type, name):
    580..921     +  misc_feature   MESV Ψ: packaging signal of murine embryonic stem cell virus
    988..1404    +  CDS            gag (truncated): truncated Moloney murine leukemia virus (MMLV) gag gene lacking the start codon
   1443..2903    +  CDS            Gsdmd: GSDMD_MOUSE - Also known as Gsdmdc1. Experimental evidence at protein level: Swiss-Prot protein existence level 1. [Gasdermin-D, N-terminal]: Promotes pyroptosis in response to microbial infection and danger signals (PubMed:26375003, PubMed:26375259, PubMed:26611636, PubMed:27383986, PubMed:27385778, PubMed:27418190, PubMed:32820063). Produced by the cleavage of gasdermin-D by inflammatory caspases CASP1 or CASP4/CASP11 in response to canonical, as well as non-canonical (such as cytosolic LPS) inflammasome activators (PubMed:26375003, PubMed:26375259, PubMed:26611636, PubMed:27383986, PubMed:2
   2935..2970    -  misc_feature   MCS (fragment): pBluescript multiple cloning site
   3072..3534    +  misc_feature   IRES: internal ribosome entry site (IRES) of the encephalomyocarditis virus (EMCV)
   3548..4267    +  CDS            EGFP: the original enhanced GFP (Yang et al., 1996) mammalian codon-optimized
   4329..4843    +  LTR            3' LTR: 3' long terminal repeat from murine embryonic stem cell virus
   5005..5021    -  protein_bind   lac operator: The lac repressor binds to the lac operator to inhibit transcription in E. coli. This inhibition can be relieved by adding lactose or isopropyl-β-D-thiogalactopyranoside (IPTG). lac repressor encoded by lacI
   5029..5059    -  promoter       lac promoter: promoter for the E. coli lac operon
   5074..5095    -  protein_bind   CAP binding site: CAP binding activates transcription in the presence of cAMP. E. coli catabolite activator protein
   5108..5200    -  CDS            lacI (fragment): lac repressor; lacI; The lac repressor binds to the lac operator to inhibit transcription in E. coli. This inhibition can be relieved by adding lactose or isopropyl-β-D-thiogalactopyranoside (IPTG).
   5383..5971    -  rep_origin     ori: high-copy-number ColE1/pMB1/pBR322/pUC origin of replication
   6142..7002    -  CDS            AmpR: β-lactamase; bla; confers resistance to ampicillin, carbenicillin, and related antibiotics
   7003..7107    -  promoter       AmpR promoter: bla
   7202..7237    +  CDS            rop (fragment): Rop protein, which maintains plasmids at low copy number; rop
   7339..7438    +  misc_feature   bom (fragment): basis of mobility region from pBR322
   7444..7593    -  CDS            lacZα (fragment): LacZα fragment of β-galactosidase; lacZ fragment
   7593..7794    -  CDS            TcR (fragment): tetracycline efflux protein; tet; confers resistance to tetracycline
   7795..7893    +  CDS            env (fragment): murine leukemia virus gPr80 envelope polyprotein precursor; env; proteolytically cleaved into gp70SU and p15TM subunits
   7935..516     +  LTR            5' LTR (across the origin): 5' long terminal repeat from murine embryonic stem cell virus
