[The description below was written by a language model from this plasmid's Addgene catalogue record and pLannotate feature annotations shown in this document.]
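Description:
pMSCV-GSDMD-Myc is a gammaretroviral transfer plasmid built on the pMSCV-IRES-EGFP backbone for delivering mouse gasdermin D (Gsdmd) into mammalian cells by retroviral transduction. In bacteria it is maintained by a high-copy ColE1/pUC-type origin and selected with ampicillin through the β-lactamase gene. The remaining bacterial annotations (short fragments of lacI, lacZα, rop, bom and a tetracycline resistance gene, plus a lac promoter/operator) are non-functional leftovers of earlier cloning vectors. The sequenced record is about 7.9 kb, consistent with a roughly 1.5 kb insert in a 6.4 kb backbone.

The proviral region is bounded by 5′ and 3′ long terminal repeats from murine embryonic stem cell virus. The 5′ LTR acts as the promoter, matching the MESV promoter listed in the record. Downstream lie the MESV Ψ packaging signal and a truncated MMLV gag segment lacking its start codon, which together allow the genomic RNA to be encapsidated when gag-pol and env are provided in trans by packaging cells. The Gsdmd coding sequence was cloned between NotI and SalI sites and, according to the catalogue entry, carries a C-terminal Myc epitope for detection, although the tag is not separately annotated in the feature table. An EMCV IRES followed by EGFP sits after the insert, so a single LTR-driven bicistronic transcript yields both GSDMD-Myc and a fluorescent marker for identifying or sorting transduced cells.

GSDMD is the pore-forming executioner of pyroptosis, activated by inflammatory caspase cleavage. The construct suits stable expression or reconstitution of tagged GSDMD, and the associated publication examines the redox sensitivity of its pore-forming activity.
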