Addgene plasmid #201166: pMSCV-GSDMD-Myc
Purpose: Expression of GSDMD gene in mammalian cells by retroviral transduction
Depositing lab: Jonathan Kagan. Depositing organization: Boston Children's Hospital. Publication: Gasdermin D pore-forming activity is redox-sensitive. Devant P, Borsic E, Ngwa EM, Xiao H, Chouchani ET, Thiagarajah JR, Hafner-Bratkovic I, Evavold CL, Kagan JC. Cell Rep. 2023 Jan 31;42(1):112008. doi: 10.1016/j.celrep.2023.112008. Epub 2023 Jan 19. PubMed 36662620.
Backbone
  Vector backbone: pMSCV-IRES-EGFP
  Backbone size w/o insert (bp): 6400
  Vector type: Retroviral
Growth in bacteria
  Bacterial resistance: Ampicillin, 100 μg/mL
  Growth temperature: 37°C
  Growth strain: NEB Stable
  Copy number: High Copy
Gene/Insert
  Gene/Insert name: Gasdermin D (alt name: GSDMD)
  Species: M. musculus (mouse)
  Insert size (bp): 1500
  Entrez Gene: Gsdmd (a.k.a. 1810036L03Rik, DF5L, Dfna5l, GsdmD-1, Gsdmdc1, M2-4)
  Promoter: MESV
  Tag / fusion protein: Myc (C terminal on insert)
  Cloning method: Restriction Enzyme; 5′ cloning site NotI (not destroyed); 3′ cloning site SalI (not destroyed)
  Sequencing primers: 5′ MSCV-fwd; 3′ MSCV-rev
Terms and licenses: Academic/Nonprofit Terms; Industry Terms: Not Available to Industry
Depositor comments: AD73
How to cite: pMSCV-GSDMD-Myc was a gift from Jonathan Kagan (Addgene plasmid # 201166 ; http://n2t.net/addgene:201166 ; RRID:Addgene_201166)
