>Addgene plasmid #201166 | pMSCV-GSDMD-Myc | depositor partial sequence | sequence record 390339 | GSDMD insert
GCCACCATGCCATCGGCCTTTGAGAAAGTGGTCAAGAATGTGATCAAGGAGGTAAGCGGCAGCAGAGGCG
ATCTCATTCCGGTGGACAGCCTGCGGAACTCCACCAGCTTCAGGCCCTACTGCCTTCTGAACAGGAAATT
TTCAAGCTCAAGGTTCTGGAAACCCCGTTATTCATGTGTCAACCTGTCAATCAAGGACATCCTGGAGCCC
AGTGCTCCAGAACCAGAACCGGAGTGTTTTGGCTCCTTCAAAGTCTCTGATGTCGTCGATGGGAACATTC
AGGGCAGAGTGATGTTGTCAGGCATGGGAGAAGGGAAAATTTCTGGTGGGGCTGCAGTGTCTGACAGTTC
CAGTGCCTCCATGAATGTGTGTATACTGCGTGTGACTCAGAAGACCTGGGAGACCATGCAGCATGAAAGG
CACCTTCAGCAGCCTGAGAACAAAATCCTGCAACAGCTTCGGAGTCGTGGGGATGACCTGTTTGTGGTGA
CCGAGGTGCTGCAGACAAAGGAGGAAGTGCAGATCACTGAGGTCCACAGCCAAGAGGGCTCAGGCCAGTT
TACGCTGCCTGGAGCTTTATGCTTGAAGGGTGAAGGCAAGGGCCACCAAAGCCGGAAGAAGATGGTGACC
ATTCCTGCAGGCAGCATCCTGGCATTCCGAGTGGCCCAACTGCTTATTGGCTCTAAATGGGATATCCTTC
TCGTCTCAGATGAGAAACAGAGGACCTTTGAGCCCTCCTCAGGTGACAGAAAAGCAGTGGGCCAGAGGCA
CCATGGCCTCAATGTGCTTGCTGCGCTTTGTTCCATCGGAAAGCAGCTCAGTCTCCTGTCAGATGGGATT
GATGAGGAGGAATTAATTGAGGCGGCAGACTTCCAGGGCCTGTATGCTGAGGTGAAGGCTTGCTCCTCAG
AACTGGAGAGCTTGGAAATGGAGTTGAGACAACAGATACTGGTGAACATCGGAAAGATTTTACAGGACCA
GCCCAGCATGGAAGCCTTAGAGGCCTCACTAGGGCAGGGCCTGTGCAGTGGCGGCCAGGTGGAGCCTCTG
GACGGCCCAGCTGGCTGCATCCTTGAGTGTCTGGTGCTTGACTCTGGAGAACTGGTGCCGGAACTCGCAG
CCCCTATCTTCTACCTGCTGGGAGCACTGGCTGTGCTGAGTGAAACCCAGCAGCAGCTGCTAGCTAAGGC
TCTGGAGACAACGGTGCTGTCAAAGCAGCTGGAGTTGGTGAAGCACGTCTTGGAACAGAGCACCCCGTGG
CAGGAGCAGAGTTCTGTGTCCCTGCCCACCGTGCTCCTTGGGGACTGCTGGGATGAAAAGAATCCCACCT
GGGTCTTGCTAGAAGAATGTGGCCTAAGGCTGCAGGTAGAATCCCCCCAGGTGCACTGGGAACCAACGTC
TCTGATCCCCACAAGTGCGCTCTATGCCTCCCTGTTCCTATTGTCAAGTCTAGGCCAGAAACCTTGTGAA
CAAAAACTCATCTCAGAAGAGGATCTGTAG
